Addgene plasmid #236204: sgRNA Clec12a (CT44)
Purpose: lentiviral expression of Cas9 and encodes CT44 sgRNA for CLEC12A deletion
Depositing lab: Michael Heuser. Depositing organization: Medizinische Hochschule Hannover. Publication: Clec12a is required for the pathogenesis of NUP98::NSD1 AML. Mohanty S, Charles Cano F, Gabdoulline R, Lai CK, Othman B, Sudarsanam H, Eder T, Grebien F, Lipka DB, Henschler R, Heuser M. Blood Adv. 2025 May 7:bloodadvances.2024015739. doi: 10.1182/bloodadvances.2024015739. PubMed 40334081.
Backbone
  Vector backbone: L40C-CRISPR.EFS.dTomato (Plasmid #89392)
  Vector type: Mammalian Expression, Lentiviral, CRISPR
  Selectable markers: dTomato
Growth in bacteria
  Bacterial resistance: Ampicillin, 100 μg/mL
  Growth temperature: 37°C
  Growth strain: NEB Stable
  Copy number: High Copy
Gene/Insert
  Gene/Insert name: Clec12a (alt name: Clec12a)
  Species: M. musculus (mouse)
  Entrez Gene: Clec12a (a.k.a. CLL-1, D230024O04, KLRL1, Micl, mKLRL1, mMICL)
  Cloning method: Restriction Enzyme; 5′ cloning site BsmBI (unknown if destroyed); 3′ cloning site BsmBI (unknown if destroyed)
  Sequencing primers: 5′ GACTATCATATGCTTACCGT
Terms and licenses: Academic/Nonprofit Terms; Industry Terms: Not Available to Industry
Depositor comments: sgRNA: ATTGGAATGGGGGTCTTAGG
How to cite: sgRNA Clec12a (CT44) was a gift from Michael Heuser (Addgene plasmid # 236204 ; http://n2t.net/addgene:236204 ; RRID:Addgene_236204)
