[The description below was written by a language model from this plasmid's Addgene catalogue record and pLannotate feature annotations shown in this document.]
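Description:
sgRNA Clec12a (CT44) is an all-in-one lentiviral CRISPR/Cas9 plasmid built on the L40C-CRISPR.EFS.dTomato backbone and designed to disrupt mouse Clec12a (also known as CLL-1 or Micl) in mammalian cells. The 12.5 kb plasmid is maintained in E. coli through a high-copy ColE1/pUC-type origin with ampicillin resistance (AmpR). It also retains an f1 origin and remnants of a lacZα/lac promoter cloning region flanked by T7 and T3 promoters. An SV40 origin and poly(A) signal lie just outside the viral cassette.

The transfer cassette has a third-generation, self-inactivating layout. An RSV promoter, preceded by CMV enhancer and SV40 promoter sequences, drives a truncated HIV-1 5′ LTR. This is followed by the Ψ packaging signal with a gag fragment, the RRE for Rev-dependent nuclear export of the genomic RNA, and a cPPT/CTS. The cassette ends in a ΔU3 3′ LTR, which leaves the integrated provirus without LTR promoter activity.

Two expression units sit within this frame. A human U6 RNA polymerase III promoter transcribes the CT44 guide, which was inserted between BsmBI sites upstream of the S. pyogenes sgRNA scaffold. An EF-1α core (EFS) promoter drives S. pyogenes Cas9, annotated as contiguous N- and C-terminal portions, followed by dTomato. The element linking Cas9 to dTomato is not annotated. A WPRE downstream enhances transcript expression. There is no drug selection marker for mammalian cells, so dTomato fluorescence is used to identify or sort transduced cells. The plasmid was deposited with a study of Clec12a in NUP98::NSD1 acute myeloid leukaemia, in line with its stated purpose of CLEC12A deletion.
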