Features (pLannotate 1.2.2; 31 found; start..end, strand, type, name):
      1..241     +  promoter       U6 promoter: RNA polymerase III promoter for human U6 snRNA
    289..356     +  misc_RNA       tracrRNA (fragment): trans-activating CRISPR RNA for the Streptococcus pyogenes CRISPR/Cas9 system
    405..616     +  promoter       EF-1α core promoter: core promoter for human elongation factor EF-1α
    720..2321    +  CDS            Cas9(N): N-terminal portion of Streptococcus pyogenes Cas9 (Zetsche et al., 2015)
   2322..4820    +  CDS            Cas9(C): C-terminal portion of Streptococcus pyogenes Cas9 (Zetsche et al., 2015)
   4944..5645    +  CDS            dTomato: dTomato is a basic (constitutively fluorescent) orange fluorescent protein published in 2004, derived from Discosoma sp.. It is reported to be a somewhat slowly-maturing dimer with low acid sensitivity.
   5664..6252    +  misc_feature   WPRE: woodchuck hepatitis virus posttranscriptional regulatory element
   6303..6322    +  misc_feature   cPPT/CTS (fragment): central polypurine tract and central termination sequence of HIV-1
   6324..6557    +  LTR            3' LTR (ΔU3): self-inactivating 3' long terminal repeat (LTR) from HIV-1
   6635..6756    +  polyA_signal   SV40 poly(A) signal: SV40 polyadenylation signal
   6796..6931    +  rep_origin     SV40 ori: SV40 origin of replication
   6952..6970    -  promoter       T7 promoter: promoter for bacteriophage T7 RNA polymerase
   6978..7133    +  CDS            lacZα (fragment): LacZα fragment of β-galactosidase; lacZ fragment
   7138..7566    +  rep_origin     f1 ori (sequence partly withheld): f1 bacteriophage origin of replication; arrow indicates direction of (+) strand synthesis
   7619..7723    +  promoter       AmpR promoter: bla
   7724..8584    +  CDS            AmpR: β-lactamase; bla; confers resistance to ampicillin, carbenicillin, and related antibiotics
   8755..9343    +  rep_origin     ori: high-copy-number ColE1/pMB1/pBR322/pUC origin of replication
   9526..9618    +  CDS            lacI (fragment): lac repressor; lacI; The lac repressor binds to the lac operator to inhibit transcription in E. coli. This inhibition can be relieved by adding lactose or isopropyl-β-D-thiogalactopyranoside (IPTG).
   9631..9652    +  protein_bind   CAP binding site: CAP binding activates transcription in the presence of cAMP. E. coli catabolite activator protein
   9667..9697    +  promoter       lac promoter: promoter for the E. coli lac operon
   9701..9723    +  protein_bind   lac operator (fragment): The lac repressor binds to the lac operator to inhibit transcription in E. coli. This inhibition can be relieved by adding lactose or isopropyl-β-D-thiogalactopyranoside (IPTG). lac repressor encoded by lacI
   9766..9784    +  promoter       T3 promoter: promoter for bacteriophage T3 RNA polymerase
   9829..10208   +  enhancer       CMV enhancer: human cytomegalovirus immediate early enhancer
  10265..10456   +  promoter       SV40 promoter (fragment): SV40 enhancer and early promoter
  10475..10701   +  promoter       RSV promoter: Rous sarcoma virus enhancer/promoter
  10702..10882   +  LTR            5' LTR (truncated): truncated 5' long terminal repeat (LTR) from HIV-1
  10929..11054   +  misc_feature   HIV-1 Ψ: packaging signal of human immunodeficiency virus type 1
  11038..11401   +  CDS            HIV-1 gag (fragment): gag protein from human immunodeficiency virus 1; gag
  11547..11780   +  misc_feature   RRE: The Rev response element (RRE) of HIV-1 allows for Rev-dependent mRNA export from the nucleus to the cytoplasm.
  12157..12257   +  CDS            Rev (fragment): human immunodeficiency virus 1 (HIV-1) Rev protein; rev; enhances nuclear export of unspliced and incompletely spliced viral mRNAs
  12307..12424   +  misc_feature   cPPT/CTS: central polypurine tract and central termination sequence of HIV-1
>Addgene plasmid #236204 | sgRNA Clec12a (CT44) | addgene full sequence | sequence record 473224 | Addgene NGS Result
GAGGGCCTATTTCCCATGATTCCTTCATATTTGCATATACGATACAAGGCTGTTAGAGAGATAATTAGAA
TTAATTTGACTGTAAACACAAAGATATTAGTACAAAATACGTGACGTAGAAAGTAATAATTTCTTGGGTA
GTTTGCAGTTTTAAAATTATGTTTTAAAATGGACTATCATATGCTTACCGTAACTTGAAAGTATTTCGAT
TTCTTGGCTTTATATATCTTGTGGAAAGGACGAAACACCGATTGGAATGGGGGTCTTAGGGTTTAAGAGC
TATGCTGGAAACAGCATAGCAAGTTTAAATAAGGCTAGTCCGTTATCAACTTGAAAAAGTGGCACCGAGT
CGGTGCTTTTTTGAATTCTCCTCTAGAACTCGAGTGGCTCCGGTGCCCGTCAGTGGGCAGAGCGCACATC
GCCCACAGTCCCCGAGAAGTTGGGGGGAGGGGTCGGCAATTGAACCGGTGCCTAGAGAAGGTGGCGCGGG
GTAAACTGGGAAAGTGATGTCGTGTACTGGCTCCGCCTTTTTCCCGAGGGTGGGGGAGAACCGTATATAA
GTGCAGTAGTCGCCGTGAACGTTCTTTTTCGCAACGGGTTTGCCGCCAGAACACAGGTGTCGTGACGCGG
GATCCGCCACCATGGATTACAAAGACGATGACGATAAGATGGCCCCAAAGAAGAAGCGGAAGGTCGGTAT
CCACGGAGTCCCAGCAGCCGACAAGAAGTACAGCATCGGCCTGGACATCGGCACCAACTCTGTGGGCTGG
GCCGTGATCACCGACGAGTACAAGGTGCCCAGCAAGAAATTCAAGGTGCTGGGCAACACCGACCGGCACA
GCATCAAGAAGAACCTGATCGGAGCCCTGCTGTTCGACAGCGGCGAAACAGCCGAGGCCACCCGGCTGAA
GAGAACCGCCAGAAGAAGATACACCAGACGGAAGAACCGGATCTGCTATCTGCAAGAGATCTTCAGCAAC
GAGATGGCCAAGGTGGACGACAGCTTCTTCCACAGACTGGAAGAGTCCTTCCTGGTGGAAGAGGATAAGA
AGCACGAGCGGCACCCCATCTTCGGCAACATCGTGGACGAGGTGGCCTACCACGAGAAGTACCCCACCAT
CTACCACCTGAGAAAGAAACTGGTGGACAGCACCGACAAGGCCGACCTGCGGCTGATCTATCTGGCCCTG
GCCCACATGATCAAGTTCCGGGGCCACTTCCTGATCGAGGGCGACCTGAACCCCGACAACAGCGACGTGG
ACAAGCTGTTCATCCAGCTGGTGCAGACCTACAACCAGCTGTTCGAGGAAAACCCCATCAACGCCAGCGG
CGTGGACGCCAAGGCCATCCTGTCTGCCAGACTGAGCAAGAGCAGACGGCTGGAAAATCTGATCGCCCAG
CTGCCCGGCGAGAAGAAGAATGGCCTGTTCGGAAACCTGATTGCCCTGAGCCTGGGCCTGACCCCCAACT
TCAAGAGCAACTTCGACCTGGCCGAGGATGCCAAACTGCAGCTGAGCAAGGACACCTACGACGACGACCT
GGACAACCTGCTGGCCCAGATCGGCGACCAGTACGCCGACCTGTTTCTGGCCGCCAAGAACCTGTCCGAC
GCCATCCTGCTGAGCGACATCCTGAGAGTGAACACCGAGATCACCAAGGCCCCCCTGAGCGCCTCTATGA
TCAAGAGATACGACGAGCACCACCAGGACCTGACCCTGCTGAAAGCTCTCGTGCGGCAGCAGCTGCCTGA
GAAGTACAAAGAGATTTTCTTCGACCAGAGCAAGAACGGCTACGCCGGCTACATTGACGGCGGAGCCAGC
CAGGAAGAGTTCTACAAGTTCATCAAGCCCATCCTGGAAAAGATGGACGGCACCGAGGAACTGCTCGTGA
AGCTGAACAGAGAGGACCTGCTGCGGAAGCAGCGGACCTTCGACAACGGCAGCATCCCCCACCAGATCCA
CCTGGGAGAGCTGCACGCCATTCTGCGGCGGCAGGAAGATTTTTACCCATTCCTGAAGGACAACCGGGAA
AAGATCGAGAAGATCCTGACCTTCCGCATCCCCTACTACGTGGGCCCTCTGGCCAGGGGAAACAGCAGAT
TCGCCTGGATGACCAGAAAGAGCGAGGAAACCATCACCCCCTGGAACTTCGAGGAAGTGGTGGACAAGGG
CGCTTCCGCCCAGAGCTTCATCGAGCGGATGACCAACTTCGATAAGAACCTGCCCAACGAGAAGGTGCTG
CCCAAGCACAGCCTGCTGTACGAGTACTTCACCGTGTATAACGAGCTGACCAAAGTGAAATACGTGACCG
AGGGAATGAGAAAGCCCGCCTTCCTGAGCGGCGAGCAGAAAAAGGCCATCGTGGACCTGCTGTTCAAGAC
CAACCGGAAAGTGACCGTGAAGCAGCTGAAAGAGGACTACTTCAAGAAAATCGAGTGCTTCGACTCCGTG
GAAATCTCCGGCGTGGAAGATCGGTTCAACGCCTCCCTGGGCACATACCACGATCTGCTGAAAATTATCA
AGGACAAGGACTTCCTGGACAATGAGGAAAACGAGGACATTCTGGAAGATATCGTGCTGACCCTGACACT
GTTTGAGGACAGAGAGATGATCGAGGAACGGCTGAAAACCTATGCCCACCTGTTCGACGACAAAGTGATG
AAGCAGCTGAAGCGGCGGAGATACACCGGCTGGGGCAGGCTGAGCCGGAAGCTGATCAACGGCATCCGGG
ACAAGCAGTCCGGCAAGACAATCCTGGATTTCCTGAAGTCCGACGGCTTCGCCAACAGAAACTTCATGCA
GCTGATCCACGACGACAGCCTGACCTTTAAAGAGGACATCCAGAAAGCCCAGGTGTCCGGCCAGGGCGAT
AGCCTGCACGAGCACATTGCCAATCTGGCCGGCAGCCCCGCCATTAAGAAGGGCATCCTGCAGACAGTGA
AGGTGGTGGACGAGCTCGTGAAAGTGATGGGCCGGCACAAGCCCGAGAACATCGTGATCGAAATGGCCAG
AGAGAACCAGACCACCCAGAAGGGACAGAAGAACAGCCGCGAGAGAATGAAGCGGATCGAAGAGGGCATC
AAAGAGCTGGGCAGCCAGATCCTGAAAGAACACCCCGTGGAAAACACCCAGCTGCAGAACGAGAAGCTGT
ACCTGTACTACCTGCAGAATGGGCGGGATATGTACGTGGACCAGGAACTGGACATCAACCGGCTGTCCGA
CTACGATGTGGACCATATCGTGCCTCAGAGCTTTCTGAAGGACGACTCCATCGACAACAAGGTGCTGACC
AGAAGCGACAAGAACCGGGGCAAGAGCGACAACGTGCCCTCCGAAGAGGTCGTGAAGAAGATGAAGAACT
ACTGGCGGCAGCTGCTGAACGCCAAGCTGATTACCCAGAGAAAGTTCGACAATCTGACCAAGGCCGAGAG
AGGCGGCCTGAGCGAACTGGATAAGGCCGGCTTCATCAAGAGACAGCTGGTGGAAACCCGGCAGATCACA
AAGCACGTGGCACAGATCCTGGACTCCCGGATGAACACTAAGTACGACGAGAATGACAAGCTGATCCGGG
AAGTGAAAGTGATCACCCTGAAGTCCAAGCTGGTGTCCGATTTCCGGAAGGATTTCCAGTTTTACAAAGT
GCGCGAGATCAACAACTACCACCACGCCCACGACGCCTACCTGAACGCCGTCGTGGGAACCGCCCTGATC
AAAAAGTACCCTAAGCTGGAAAGCGAGTTCGTGTACGGCGACTACAAGGTGTACGACGTGCGGAAGATGA
TCGCCAAGAGCGAGCAGGAAATCGGCAAGGCTACCGCCAAGTACTTCTTCTACAGCAACATCATGAACTT
TTTCAAGACCGAGATTACCCTGGCCAACGGCGAGATCCGGAAGCGGCCTCTGATCGAGACAAACGGCGAA
ACCGGGGAGATCGTGTGGGATAAGGGCCGGGATTTTGCCACCGTGCGGAAAGTGCTGAGCATGCCCCAAG
TGAATATCGTGAAAAAGACCGAGGTGCAGACAGGCGGCTTCAGCAAAGAGTCTATCCTGCCCAAGAGGAA
CAGCGATAAGCTGATCGCCAGAAAGAAGGACTGGGACCCTAAGAAGTACGGCGGCTTCGACAGCCCCACC
GTGGCCTATTCTGTGCTGGTGGTGGCCAAAGTGGAAAAGGGCAAGTCCAAGAAACTGAAGAGTGTGAAAG
AGCTGCTGGGGATCACCATCATGGAAAGAAGCAGCTTCGAGAAGAATCCCATCGACTTTCTGGAAGCCAA
GGGCTACAAAGAAGTGAAAAAGGACCTGATCATCAAGCTGCCTAAGTACTCCCTGTTCGAGCTGGAAAAC
GGCCGGAAGAGAATGCTGGCCTCTGCCGGCGAACTGCAGAAGGGAAACGAACTGGCCCTGCCCTCCAAAT
ATGTGAACTTCCTGTACCTGGCCAGCCACTATGAGAAGCTGAAGGGCTCCCCCGAGGATAATGAGCAGAA
ACAGCTGTTTGTGGAACAGCACAAGCACTACCTGGACGAGATCATCGAGCAGATCAGCGAGTTCTCCAAG
AGAGTGATCCTGGCCGACGCTAATCTGGACAAAGTGCTGTCCGCCTACAACAAGCACCGGGATAAGCCCA
TCAGAGAGCAGGCCGAGAATATCATCCACCTGTTTACCCTGACCAATCTGGGAGCCCCTGCCGCCTTCAA
GTACTTTGACACCACCATCGACCGGAAGAGGTACACCAGCACCAAAGAGGTGCTGGACGCCACCCTGATC
CACCAGAGCATCACCGGCCTGTACGAGACACGGATCGACCTGTCTCAGCTGGGAGGCGACAAGCGTCCTG
CTGCTACTAAGAAAGCTGGTCAAGCTAAGAAAAAGAAAGCTAGCGGAGGAAGCGGCGCCACCAATTTCAG
CCTGCTGAAACAGGCCGGCGACGTGGAAGAGAACCCTGGCCCTATGGTGAGCAAGGGCGAGGAGGTCATC
AAAGAGTTCATGCGCTTCAAGGTGCGCATGGAGGGCTCCATGAACGGCCACGAGTTCGAGATCGAGGGCG
AGGGCGAGGGCCGCCCCTACGAGGGCACCCAGACCGCCAAGCTGAAGGTGACCAAGGGCGGCCCCCTGCC
CTTCGCCTGGGACATCCTGTCCCCCCAGTTCATGTACGGCTCCAAGGCGTACGTGAAGCACCCCGCCGAC
ATCCCCGATTACAAGAAGCTGTCCTTCCCCGAGGGCTTCAAGTGGGAGCGCGTGATGAACTTCGAGGACG
GCGGTCTGGTGACCGTGACCCAGGACTCCTCCCTGCAGGACGGCACGCTGATCTACAAGGTGAAGATGCG
CGGCACCAACTTCCCCCCCGACGGCCCCGTAATGCAGAAGAAGACCATGGGCTGGGAGGCCTCCACCGAG
CGCCTGTACCCCCGCGACGGCGTGCTGAAGGGCGAGATCCACCAGGCCCTGAAGCTGAAGGACGGCGGCC
ACTACCTGGTGGAGTTCAAGACCATCTACATGGCCAAGAAGCCCGTGCAACTGCCCGGCTACTACTACGT
GGACACCAAGCTGGACATCACCTCCCACAACGAGGACTACACCATCGTGGAACAGTACGAGCGCTCCGAG
GGCCGCCACCACCTGTTCCTGTACGGCATGGACGAGCTGTACAAGTAAACGCGTTAAGTCGACAATCAAC
CTCTGGATTACAAAATTTGTGAAAGATTGACTGGTATTCTTAACTATGTTGCTCCTTTTACGCTATGTGG
ATACGCTGCTTTAATGCCTTTGTATCATGCTATTGCTTCCCGTATGGCTTTCATTTTCTCCTCCTTGTAT
AAATCCTGGTTGCTGTCTCTTTATGAGGAGTTGTGGCCCGTTGTCAGGCAACGTGGCGTGGTGTGCACTG
TGTTTGCTGACGCAACCCCCACTGGTTGGGGCATTGCCACCACCTGTCAGCTCCTTTCCGGGACTTTCGC
TTTCCCCCTCCCTATTGCCACGGCGGAACTCATCGCCGCCTGCCTTGCCCGCTGCTGGACAGGGGCTCGG
CTGTTGGGCACTGACAATTCCGTGGTGTTGTCGGGGAAATCATCGTCCTTTCCTTGGCTGCTCGCCTGTG
TTGCCACCTGGATTCTGCGCGGGACGTCCTTCTGCTACGTCCCTTCGGCCCTCAATCCAGCGGACCTTCC
TTCCCGCGGCCTGCTGCCGGCTCTGCGGCCTCTTCCGCGTCTTCGCCTTCGCCCTCAGACGAGTCGGATC
TCCCTTTGGGCCGCCTCCCCGCGTCGACTTTAAGACCAATGACTTACAAGGCAGCTGTAGATCTTAGCCA
CTTTTTAAAAGAAAAGGGGGGACTGGAAGGGCTAATTCACTCCCAACGAAGACAAGATCTGCTTTTTGCT
TGTACTGGGTCTCTCTGGTTAGACCAGATCTGAGCCTGGGAGCTCTCTGGCTAACTAGGGAACCCACTGC
TTAAGCCTCAATAAAGCTTGCCTTGAGTGCTTCAAGTAGTGTGTGCCCGTCTGTTGTGTGACTCTGGTAA
CTAGAGATCCCTCAGACCCTTTTAGTCAGTGTGGAAAATCTCTAGCAGTACGTATAGTAGTTCATGTCAT
CTTATTATTCAGTATTTATAACTTGCAAAGAAATGAATATCAGAGAGTGAGAGGAACTTGTTTATTGCAG
CTTATAATGGTTACAAATAAAGCAATAGCATCACAAATTTCACAAATAAAGCATTTTTTTCACTGCATTC
TAGTTGTGGTTTGTCCAAACTCATCAATGTATCTTATCATGTCTGGCTCTAGCTATCCCGCCCCTAACTC
CGCCCATCCCGCCCCTAACTCCGCCCAGTTCCGCCCATTCTCCGCCCCATGGCTGACTAATTTTTTTTAT
TTATGCAGAGGCCGAGGCCGCCTCGGCCTCTGAGCTATTCCAGAAGTAGTGAGGAGGCTTTTTTGGAGGC
CTAGGGACGTACCCAATTCGCCCTATAGTGAGTCGTATTACGCGCGCTCACTGGCCGTCGTTTTACAACG
TCGTGACTGGGAAAACCCTGGCGTTACCCAACTTAATCGCCTTGCAGCACATCCCCCTTTCGCCAGCTGG
CGTAATAGCGAAGAGGCCCGCACCGATCGCCCTTCCCAACAGTTGCGCAGCCTGAATGGCGAATGGG
[124 nt withheld, positions 7138-7261]
C
[91 nt withheld, positions 7263-7353]
A
[49 nt withheld, positions 7355-7403]
CCTTTGACGTTGGAGTCCACGTTCTTT
[37 nt withheld, positions 7431-7467]
ACCCTATCTCGGTCTATTCTTTTGATTTATAAGGGATTTTGCCGATTTCGGCCTATTGGTTAAAAAATGA
GCTGATTTAACAAAAATTTAACGCGAATTTTAACAAAATATTAACGCTTACAATTTAGGTGGCACTTTTC
GGGGAAATGTGCGCGGAACCCCTATTTGTTTATTTTTCTAAATACATTCAAATATGTATCCGCTCATGAG
ACAATAACCCTGATAAATGCTTCAATAATATTGAAAAAGGAAGAGTATGAGTATTCAACATTTCCGTGTC
GCCCTTATTCCCTTTTTTGCGGCATTTTGCCTTCCTGTTTTTGCTCACCCAGAAACGCTGGTGAAAGTAA
AAGATGCTGAAGATCAGTTGGGTGCACGAGTGGGTTACATCGAACTGGATCTCAACAGCGGTAAGATCCT
TGAGAGTTTTCGCCCCGAAGAACGTTTTCCAATGATGAGCACTTTTAAAGTTCTGCTATGTGGCGCGGTA
TTATCCCGTATTGACGCCGGGCAAGAGCAACTCGGTCGCCGCATACACTATTCTCAGAATGACTTGGTTG
AGTACTCACCAGTCACAGAAAAGCATCTTACGGATGGCATGACAGTAAGAGAATTATGCAGTGCTGCCAT
AACCATGAGTGATAACACTGCGGCCAACTTACTTCTGACAACGATCGGAGGACCGAAGGAGCTAACCGCT
TTTTTGCACAACATGGGGGATCATGTAACTCGCCTTGATCGTTGGGAACCGGAGCTGAATGAAGCCATAC
CAAACGACGAGCGTGACACCACGATGCCTGTAGCAATGGCAACAACGTTGCGCAAACTATTAACTGGCGA
ACTACTTACTCTAGCTTCCCGGCAACAATTAATAGACTGGATGGAGGCGGATAAAGTTGCAGGACCACTT
CTGCGCTCGGCCCTTCCGGCTGGCTGGTTTATTGCTGATAAATCTGGAGCCGGTGAGCGTGGGTCTCGCG
GTATCATTGCAGCACTGGGGCCAGATGGTAAGCCCTCCCGTATCGTAGTTATCTACACGACGGGGAGTCA
GGCAACTATGGATGAACGAAATAGACAGATCGCTGAGATAGGTGCCTCACTGATTAAGCATTGGTAACTG
TCAGACCAAGTTTACTCATATATACTTTAGATTGATTTAAAACTTCATTTTTAATTTAAAAGGATCTAGG
TGAAGATCCTTTTTGATAATCTCATGACCAAAATCCCTTAACGTGAGTTTTCGTTCCACTGAGCGTCAGA
CCCCGTAGAAAAGATCAAAGGATCTTCTTGAGATCCTTTTTTTCTGCGCGTAATCTGCTGCTTGCAAACA
AAAAAACCACCGCTACCAGCGGTGGTTTGTTTGCCGGATCAAGAGCTACCAACTCTTTTTCCGAAGGTAA
CTGGCTTCAGCAGAGCGCAGATACCAAATACTGTTCTTCTAGTGTAGCCGTAGTTAGGCCACCACTTCAA
GAACTCTGTAGCACCGCCTACATACCTCGCTCTGCTAATCCTGTTACCAGTGGCTGCTGCCAGTGGCGAT
AAGTCGTGTCTTACCGGGTTGGACTCAAGACGATAGTTACCGGATAAGGCGCAGCGGTCGGGCTGAACGG
GGGGTTCGTGCACACAGCCCAGCTTGGAGCGAACGACCTACACCGAACTGAGATACCTACAGCGTGAGCT
ATGAGAAAGCGCCACGCTTCCCGAAGGGAGAAAGGCGGACAGGTATCCGGTAAGCGGCAGGGTCGGAACA
GGAGAGCGCACGAGGGAGCTTCCAGGGGGAAACGCCTGGTATCTTTATAGTCCTGTCGGGTTTCGCCACC
TCTGACTTGAGCGTCGATTTTTGTGATGCTCGTCAGGGGGGCGGAGCCTATGGAAAAACGCCAGCAACGC
GGCCTTTTTACGGTTCCTGGCCTTTTGCTGGCCTTTTGCTCACATGTTCTTTCCTGCGTTATCCCCTGAT
TCTGTGGATAACCGTATTACCGCCTTTGAGTGAGCTGATACCGCTCGCCGCAGCCGAACGACCGAGCGCA
GCGAGTCAGTGAGCGAGGAAGCGGAAGAGCGCCCAATACGCAAACCGCCTCTCCCCGCGCGTTGGCCGAT
TCATTAATGCAGCTGGCACGACAGGTTTCCCGACTGGAAAGCGGGCAGTGAGCGCAACGCAATTAATGTG
AGTTAGCTCACTCATTAGGCACCCCAGGCTTTACACTTTATGCTTCCGGCTCGTATGTTGTGTGGAATTG
TGAGCGGATAACAATTTCACACAGGAAACAGCTATGACCATGATTACGCCAAGCGCGCAATTAACCCTCA
CTAAAGGGAACAAAAGCTGGAGCTGCAAGCGGTACCGTCGACCTGCAGGTTGACATTGATTATTGACTAG
TTATTAATAGTAATCAATTACGGGGTCATTAGTTCATAGCCCATATATGGAGTTCCGCGTTACATAACTT
ACGGTAAATGGCCCGCCTGGCTGACCGCCCAACGACCCCCGCCCATTGACGTCAATAATGACGTATGTTC
CCATAGTAACGCCAATAGGGACTTTCCATTGACGTCAATGGGTGGAGTATTTACGGTAAACTGCCCACTT
GGCAGTACATCAAGTGTATCATATGCCAAGTACGCCCCCTATTGACGTCAATGACGGTAAATGGCCCGCC
TGGCATTATGCCCAGTACATGACCTTATGGGACTTTCCTACTTGGCAGTACATCTACGTATTAGTCATCG
CTATTACCATGGCGCGCCATGCAGGGCCTGAAATAACCTCTGAAAGAGGAACTTGGTTAGGTACCTTCTG
AGGCGGAAAGAACCAGCTGTGGAATGTGTGTCAGTTAGGGTGTGGAAAGTCCCCAGGCTCCCCAGCAGGC
AGAAGTATGCAAAGCATGCATCTCAATTAGTCAGCAACCAGGTGTGGAAAGTCCCCAGGCTCCCCAGCAG
GCAGAAGTATGCAAAGCATGCATCTCAATTAGTCAGCAACCATAGTCCCTTAAGAGGCGCGCCTTAATGT
AGTCTTATGCAATACTCTTGTAGTCTTGCAACATGGTAACGATGAGTTAGCAACATGCCTTACAAGGAGA
GAAAAAGCACCGTGCATGCCGATTGGTGGAAGTAAGGTGGTACGATCGTGCCTTATTAGGAAGGCAACAG
ACGGGTCTGACATGGATTGGACGAACCACTGAATTGCCGCATTGCAGAGATATTGTATTTAAGTGCCTAG
CTCGATACATAAACGGGTCTCTCTGGTTAGACCAGATCTGAGCCTGGGAGCTCTCTGGCTAACTAGGGAA
CCCACTGCTTAAGCCTCAATAAAGCTTGCCTTGAGTGCTTCAAGTAGTGTGTGCCCGTCTGTTGTGTGAC
TCTGGTAACTAGAGATCCCTCAGACCCTTTTAGTCAGTGTGGAAAATCTCTAGCAGTGGCGCCCGAACAG
GGACTTGAAAGCGAAAGGGAAACCAGAGGAGCTCTCTCGACGCAGGACTCGGCTTGCTGAAGCGCGCACG
GCAAGAGGCGAGGGGCGGCGACTGGTGAGTACGCCAAAAATTTTGACTAGCGGAGGCTAGAAGGAGAGAG
ATGGGTGCGAGAGCGTCAGTATTAAGCGGGGGAGAATTAGATCGCGATGGGAAAAAATTCGGTTAAGGCC
AGGGGGAAAGAAAAAATATAAATTAAAACATATAGTATGGGCAAGCAGGGAGCTAGAACGATTCGCAGTT
AATCCTGGCCTGTTAGAAACATCAGAAGGCTGTAGACAAATACTGGGACAGCTACAACCATCCCTTCAGA
CAGGATCAGAAGAACTTAGATCATTATATAATACAGTAGCAACCCTCTATTGTGTGCATCAAAGGATAGA
GATAAAAGACACCAAGGAAGCTTTAGACAAGATAGAGGAAGAGCAAAACAAAAGTAAGACCACCGCACAG
CAAGCGGCCGCTGATCTTCAGACCTGGAGGAGGAGATATGAGGGACAATTGGAGAAGTGAATTATATAAA
TATAAAGTAGTAAAAATTGAACCATTAGGAGTAGCACCCACCAAGGCAAAGAGAAGAGTGGTGCAGAGAG
AAAAAAGAGCAGTGGGAATAGGAGCTTTGTTCCTTGGGTTCTTGGGAGCAGCAGGAAGCACTATGGGCGC
AGCGTCAATGACGCTGACGGTACAGGCCAGACAATTATTGTCTGGTATAGTGCAGCAGCAGAACAATTTG
CTGAGGGCTATTGAGGCGCAACAGCATCTGTTGCAACTCACAGTCTGGGGCATCAAGCAGCTCCAGGCAA
GAATCCTGGCTGTGGAAAGATACCTAAAGGATCAACAGCTCCTGGGGATTTGGGGTTGCTCTGGAAAACT
CATTTGCACCACTGCTGTGCCTTGGAATGCTAGTTGGAGTAATAAATCTCTGGAACAGATTTGGAATCAC
ACGACCTGGATGGAGTGGGACAGAGAAATTAACAATTACACAAGCTTAATACACTCCTTAATTGAAGAAT
CGCAAAACCAGCAAGAAAAGAATGAACAAGAATTATTGGAATTAGATAAATGGGCAAGTTTGTGGAATTG
GTTTAACATAACAAATTGGCTGTGGTATATAAAATTATTCATAATGATAGTAGGAGGCTTGGTAGGTTTA
AGAATAGTTTTTGCTGTACTTTCTATAGTGAATAGAGTTAGGCAGGGATATTCACCATTATCGTTTCAGA
CCCACCTCCCAACCCCGAGGGGACCCGACAGGCCCGAAGGAATAGAAGAAGAAGGTGGAGAGAGAGACAG
AGACAGATCCATTCGATTAGTGAACGGATCGGCACTGCGTGCGCCAATTCTGCAGACAAATGGCAGTATT
CATCCACAATTTTAAAAGAAAAGGGGGGATTGGGGGGTACAGTGCAGGGGAAAGAATAGTAGACATAATA
GCAACAGACATACAAACTAAAGAATTACAAAAACAAATTACAAAAATTCAAAATTTTCGGGTTTATTACA
GGGACAGCAGAGATCCAGTTTGGTTAATTAAGGTACC
